Addgene plasmid #35928: pcDNA-Wnt3-V5
Depositing lab: Marian Waterman. Depositing organization: University of California, Irvine. Publication: A uniform human Wnt expression library reveals a shared secretory pathway and unique signaling activities. Najdi R, Proffitt K, Sprowl S, Kaur S, Yu J, Covey TM, Virshup DM, Waterman ML. Differentiation. 2012 Sep;84(2):203-13. doi: 10.1016/j.diff.2012.06.004. Epub 2012 Jul 9. PubMed 22784633.
Backbone
  Vector backbone: pcDNA3.2/V5-DEST
  Backbone manufacturer: Invitrogen
  Backbone size w/o insert (bp): 7711
  Vector type: Mammalian Expression
Growth in bacteria
  Bacterial resistance: Ampicillin, 100 μg/mL
  Growth temperature: 37°C
  Growth strain: DH5alpha
  Copy number: High Copy
Gene/Insert
  Gene/Insert name: Wnt3 (alt name: Wnt3)
  Species: H. sapiens (human)
  Insert size (bp): 1074
  Mutation: None
  Entrez Gene: WNT3 (a.k.a. INT4, TETAMS)
  Promoter: CMV
  Tag / fusion protein: V5 (C terminal on backbone)
  Cloning method: Restriction Enzyme
  Sequencing primers: 5′ T7-FWD; 3′ V5-Reverse
Terms and licenses: Academic/Nonprofit Terms; Industry Terms: Not Available to Industry
How to cite: pcDNA-Wnt3-V5 was a gift from Marian Waterman (Addgene plasmid # 35928 ; http://n2t.net/addgene:35928 ; RRID:Addgene_35928)
