[The description below was written by a language model from this plasmid's Addgene catalogue record and pLannotate feature annotations shown in this document.]
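Description:
pcDNA-Wnt3-V5 is a mammalian expression plasmid built on the Invitrogen pcDNA3.2/V5-DEST backbone, carrying the unmutated human WNT3 open reading frame. It belongs to a uniform library of human Wnt expression constructs. In E. coli it replicates from a high-copy ColE1/pUC-type origin and is selected with ampicillin through the β-lactamase gene and its own promoter. An f1 origin is also present. For mammalian cells, an SV40 enhancer/early promoter drives a neomycin/kanamycin phosphotransferase gene terminated by an SV40 polyadenylation signal, which permits G418 selection of stable transfectants.

The expression cassette consists of the human CMV immediate-early enhancer and promoter, followed by a T7 promoter that can serve for in vitro transcription and as a sequencing primer site. The WNT3 coding sequence sits between attB1 and attB2 sites. These sites are the footprint of Gateway recombination into a DEST vector, although the catalogue entry lists the cloning method as restriction enzyme. Downstream of attB2 lies the backbone-encoded V5 epitope, recorded as a C-terminal fusion, so the Wnt3 protein can be detected or immunoprecipitated with anti-V5 antibodies. The transcript ends at an HSV thymidine kinase polyadenylation signal. The 6,606 nt sequence is shorter than the listed empty backbone size, which is consistent with the insert having replaced the Gateway selection cassette. Several small annotated fragments (HIV LTR, bGH poly(A), ble, lacI) appear to be short partial matches rather than functional parts.

WNT3 is a secreted ligand for Frizzled receptors that acts in canonical Wnt signalling to activate TCF/LEF transcription factors. The plasmid is suited to transient or stable expression of tagged Wnt3 in mammalian cells to study its secretion and signalling activity.
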