Features (pLannotate 1.2.2; 23 found; start..end, strand, type, name):
     36..80      -  misc_feature   bom (fragment): basis of mobility region from pBR322
    235..614     +  enhancer       CMV enhancer: human cytomegalovirus immediate early enhancer
    615..818     +  promoter       CMV promoter: human cytomegalovirus (CMV) immediate early promoter
    814..847     +  LTR            5' LTR (truncated) (fragment): truncated 5' long terminal repeat (LTR) from HIV-1
    863..881     +  promoter       T7 promoter: promoter for bacteriophage T7 RNA polymerase
    911..935     +  protein_bind   attB1: mutant version of attB; recombination site for the Gateway® BP reaction BP Clonase™
    956..2020    +  CDS            WNT3: WNT3_HUMAN - Also known as INT4. Experimental evidence at protein level: Swiss-Prot protein existence level 1. Ligand for members of the frizzled family of seven transmembrane receptors (Probable). Functions in the canonical Wnt signaling pathway that results in activation of transcription factors of the TCF/LEF family (PubMed:26902720). Required for normal gastrulation, formation of the primitive streak, and for the formation of the mesoderm during early embryogenesis. Required for normal formation of the apical ectodermal ridge (By similarity). Required for normal embryonic development, and
   2046..2070    -  protein_bind   attB2: mutant version of attB; recombination site for the Gateway® BP reaction BP Clonase™
   2096..2137    +  CDS            V5 tag: epitope tag from simian virus 5
   2221..2269    +  polyA_signal   HSV TK poly(A) signal: herpes simplex virus thymidine kinase polyadenylation signal (Cole and Stacy, 1985)
   2360..2376    -  polyA_signal   bGH poly(A) signal (fragment): bovine growth hormone polyadenylation signal
   2471..2899    +  rep_origin     f1 ori (sequence partly withheld): f1 bacteriophage origin of replication; arrow indicates direction of (+) strand synthesis
   2913..3242    +  promoter       SV40 promoter: SV40 enhancer and early promoter
   3309..4100    +  CDS            neo: KKA2_KLEPN - Also known as kan, nptII. Experimental evidence at protein level: Swiss-Prot protein existence level 1. Resistance to kanamycin, neomycin, paromomycin, ribostamycin, butirosin and gentamicin B. From Klebsiella pneumoniae.
   4126..4284    +  CDS            ble (fragment): BLE_KLEPN - Experimental evidence at protein level: Swiss-Prot protein existence level 1. Binding protein with a strong affinity to the bleomycin family of antibiotics. Binds to CL990; an antimitotic-antibiotic compound. From Klebsiella pneumoniae.
   4279..4400    +  polyA_signal   SV40 poly(A) signal: SV40 polyadenylation signal
   4473..4489    -  protein_bind   lac operator: The lac repressor binds to the lac operator to inhibit transcription in E. coli. This inhibition can be relieved by adding lactose or isopropyl-β-D-thiogalactopyranoside (IPTG). lac repressor encoded by lacI
   4497..4527    -  promoter       lac promoter: promoter for the E. coli lac operon
   4542..4563    -  protein_bind   CAP binding site: CAP binding activates transcription in the presence of cAMP. E. coli catabolite activator protein
   4576..4668    -  CDS            lacI (fragment): lac repressor; lacI; The lac repressor binds to the lac operator to inhibit transcription in E. coli. This inhibition can be relieved by adding lactose or isopropyl-β-D-thiogalactopyranoside (IPTG).
   4851..5439    -  rep_origin     ori: high-copy-number ColE1/pMB1/pBR322/pUC origin of replication
   5610..6470    -  CDS            AmpR: β-lactamase; bla; confers resistance to ampicillin, carbenicillin, and related antibiotics
   6471..6575    -  promoter       AmpR promoter: bla
>Addgene plasmid #35928 | pcDNA-Wnt3-V5 | depositor full sequence | sequence record 44194 | pcDNA-Wnt3-V5 sequence 6606 bps
GACGGATCGGGAGATCTCCCGATCCCCTATGGTCGACTCTCAGTACAATCTGCTCTGATGCCGCATAGTT
AAGCCAGTATCTGCTCCCTGCTTGTGTGTTGGAGGTCGCTGAGTAGTGCGCGAGCAAAATTTAAGCTACA
ACAAGGCAAGGCTTGACCGACAATTGCATGAAGAATCTGCTTAGGGTTAGGCGTTTTGCGCTGCTTCGCG
ATGTACGGGCCAGATATACGCGTTGACATTGATTATTGACTAGTTATTAATAGTAATCAATTACGGGGTC
ATTAGTTCATAGCCCATATATGGAGTTCCGCGTTACATAACTTACGGTAAATGGCCCGCCTGGCTGACCG
CCCAACGACCCCCGCCCATTGACGTCAATAATGACGTATGTTCCCATAGTAACGCCAATAGGGACTTTCC
ATTGACGTCAATGGGTGGACTATTTACGGTAAACTGCCCACTTGGCAGTACATCAAGTGTATCATATGCC
AAGTACGCCCCCTATTGACGTCAATGACGGTAAATGGCCCGCCTGGCATTATGCCCAGTACATGACCTTA
TGGGACTTTCCTACTTGGCAGTACATCTACGTATTAGTCATCGCTATTACCATGGTGATGCGGTTTTGGC
AGTACATCAATGGGCGTGGATAGCGGTTTGACTCACGGGGATTTCCAAGTCTCCACCCCATTGACGTCAA
TGGGAGTTTGTTTTGGCACCAAAATCAACGGGACTTTCCAAAATGTCGTAACAACTCCGCCCCATTGACG
CAAATGGGCGGTAGGCGTGTACGGTGGGAGGTCTATATAAGCAGAGCTCTCTGGCTAACTAGAGAACCCA
CTGCTTACTGGCTTATCGAAATTAATACGACTCACTATAGGGAGACCCAAGCTGGCTAGTTAAGCTATCA
ACAAGTTTGTACAAAAAAGCAGGCTCCGCGGCCGCCCCCTTCACCATGGAGCCCCACCTGCTCGGGCTGC
TCCTCGGCCTCCTGCTCGGTGGCACCAGGGTCCTCGCTGGCTACCCAATTTGGTGGTCCCTGGCCCTGGG
CCAGCAGTACACATCTCTGGGCTCACAGCCCCTGCTCTGCGGCTCCATCCCAGGCCTGGTCCCCAAGCAA
CTGCGCTTCTGCCGCAATTACATCGAGATCATGCCCAGCGTGGCCGAGGGCGTGAAGCTGGGCATCCAGG
AGTGCCAGCACCAGTTCCGGGGCCGCCGCTGGAACTGCACCACCATAGATGACAGCCTGGCCATCTTTGG
GCCCGTCCTCGACAAAGCCACCCGCGAGTCGGCCTTCGTTCACGCCATCGCCTCGGCCGGCGTGGCCTTC
GCCGTCACCCGCTCCTGCGCCGAGGGCACCTCCACCATTTGCGGCTGTGACTCGCATCATAAGGGGCCGC
CTGGCGAAGGCTGGAAGTGGGGCGGCTGCAGCGAGGACGCTGACTTCGGCGTGTTAGTGTCCAGGGAGTT
CGCGGATGCGCGCGAGAACAGGCCGGACGCGCGCTCGGCCATGAACAAGCACAACAACGAGGCGGGCCGC
ACGACTATCCTGGACCACATGCACCTCAAATGCAAGTGCCACGGGCTGTCGGGCAGCTGTGAGGTGAAGA
CCTGCTGGTGGGCGCAGCCTGACTTCCGTGCCATCGGTGACTTCCTCAAGGACAAGTATGACAGCGCCTC
GGAGATGGTAGTAGAGAAGCACCGTGAGTCCCGAGGCTGGGTGGAGACCCTCCGGGCCAAGTACTCGCTC
TTCAAGCCACCCACGGAGAGGGACCTGGTCTACTACGAGAACTCCCCCAACTTTTGTGAGCCCAACCCAG
AGACGGGTTCCTTTGGCACAAGGGACCGGACTTGCAATGTCACCTCCCACGGCATCGATGGCTGCGATCT
GCTCTGCTGTGGCCGGGGCCACAACACGAGGACGGAGAAGCGGAAGGAAAAATGCCACTGCATCTTCCAC
TGGTGCTGCTACGTCAGCTGCCAGGAGTGTATTCGCATCTACGACGTGCACACCTGCAAGTGCATTCTGA
AGGGTGGGCGCGCCGACCCAGCTTTCTTGTACAAAGTGGTTGATCTAGAGGGCCCGCGGTTCGAAGGTAA
GCCTATCCCTAACCCTCTCCTCGGTCTCGATTCTACGCGTACCGGTTAGTAATGAGTTTAAACGGGGGAG
GCTAACTGAAACACGGAAGGAGACAATACCGGAAGGAACCCGCGCTATGACGGCAATAAAAAGACAGAAT
AAAACGCACGGGTGTTGGGTCGTTTGTTCATAAACGCGGGGTTCGGTCCCAGGGCTGGCACTCTGTCGAT
ACCCCACCGAGACCCCATTGGGGCCAATACGCCCGCGTTTCTTCCTTTTCCCCACCCCACCCCCCAAGTT
CGGGTGAAGGCCCAGGGCTCGCAGCCAACGTCGGGGCGGCAGGCCCTGCCATAGCAGATCTGCGCAGCTG
GGGCTCTAGGGGGTATCCCC
[124 nt withheld, positions 2471-2594]
C
[32 nt withheld, positions 2596-2627]
CA
[57 nt withheld, positions 2630-2686]
A
[49 nt withheld, positions 2688-2736]
CCTTTGACGTTGGAGTCCACGTTCTTT
[37 nt withheld, positions 2764-2800]
ACCCTATCTCGGTCTATTCTTTTGATTTATAAGGGATTTTGGGGATTTCGGCCTATTGGTTAAAAAATGA
GCTGATTTAACAAAAATTTAACGCGAATTAATTCTGTGGAATGTGTGTCAGTTAGGGTGTGGAAAGTCCC
CAGGCTCCCCAGCAGGCAGAAGTATGCAAAGCATGCATCTCAATTAGTCAGCAACCAGGTGTGGAAAGTC
CCCAGGCTCCCCAGCAGGCAGAAGTATGCAAAGCATGCATCTCAATTAGTCAGCAACCATAGTCCCGCCC
CTAACTCCGCCCATCCCGCCCCTAACTCCGCCCAGTTCCGCCCATTCTCCGCCCCATGGCTGACTAATTT
TTTTTATTTATGCAGAGGCCGAGGCCGCCTCTGCCTCTGAGCTATTCCAGAAGTAGTGAGGAGGCTTTTT
TGGAGGCCTAGGCTTTTGCAAAAAGCTCCCGGGAGCTTGTATATCCATTTTCGGATCTGATCAAGAGACA
GGATGAGGATCGTTTCGCATGATTGAACAAGATGGATTGCACGCAGGTTCTCCGGCCGCTTGGGTGGAGA
GGCTATTCGGCTATGACTGGGCACAACAGACAATCGGCTGCTCTGATGCCGCCGTGTTCCGGCTGTCAGC
GCAGGGGCGCCCGGTTCTTTTTGTCAAGACCGACCTGTCCGGTGCCCTGAATGAACTGCAGGACGAGGCA
GCGCGGCTATCGTGGCTGGCCACGACGGGCGTTCCTTGCGCAGCTGTGCTCGACGTTGTCACTGAAGCGG
GAAGGGACTGGCTGCTATTGGGCGAAGTGCCGGGGCAGGATCTCCTGTCATCTCACCTTGCTCCTGCCGA
GAAAGTATCCATCATGGCTGATGCAATGCGGCGGCTGCATACGCTTGATCCGGCTACCTGCCCATTCGAC
CACCAAGCGAAACATCGCATCGAGCGAGCACGTACTCGGATGGAAGCCGGTCTTGTCGATCAGGATGATC
TGGACGAAGAGCATCAGGGGCTCGCGCCAGCCGAACTGTTCGCCAGGCTCAAGGCGCGCATGCCCGACGG
CGAGGATCTCGTCGTGACCCATGGCGATGCCTGCTTGCCGAATATCATGGTGGAAAATGGCCGCTTTTCT
GGATTCATCGACTGTGGCCGGCTGGGTGTGGCGGACCGCTATCAGGACATAGCGTTGGCTACCCGTGATA
TTGCTGAAGAGCTTGGCGGCGAATGGGCTGACCGCTTCCTCGTGCTTTACGGTATCGCCGCTCCCGATTC
GCAGCGCATCGCCTTCTATCGCCTTCTTGACGAGTTCTTCTGAGCGGGACTCTGGGGTTCGCGAAATGAC
CGACCAAGCGACGCCCAACCTGCCATCACGAGATTTCGATTCCACCGCCGCCTTCTATGAAAGGTTGGGC
TTCGGAATCGTTTTCCGGGACGCCGGCTGGATGATCCTCCAGCGCGGGGATCTCATGCTGGAGTTCTTCG
CCCACCCCAACTTGTTTATTGCAGCTTATAATGGTTACAAATAAAGCAATAGCATCACAAATTTCACAAA
TAAAGCATTTTTTTCACTGCATTCTAGTTGTGGTTTGTCCAAACTCATCAATGTATCTTATCATGTCTGT
ATACCGTCGACCTCTAGCTAGAGCTTGGCGTAATCATGGTCATAGCTGTTTCCTGTGTGAAATTGTTATC
CGCTCACAATTCCACACAACATACGAGCCGGAAGCATAAAGTGTAAAGCCTGGGGTGCCTAATGAGTGAG
CTAACTCACATTAATTGCGTTGCGCTCACTGCCCGCTTTCCAGTCGGGAAACCTGTCGTGCCAGCTGCAT
TAATGAATCGGCCAACGCGCGGGGAGAGGCGGTTTGCGTATTGGGCGCTCTTCCGCTTCCTCGCTCACTG
ACTCGCTGCGCTCGGTCGTTCGGCTGCGGCGAGCGGTATCAGCTCACTCAAAGGCGGTAATACGGTTATC
CACAGAATCAGGGGATAACGCAGGAAAGAACATGTGAGCAAAAGGCCAGCAAAAGGCCAGGAACCGTAAA
AAGGCCGCGTTGCTGGCGTTTTTCCATAGGCTCCGCCCCCCTGACGAGCATCACAAAAATCGACGCTCAA
GTCAGAGGTGGCGAAACCCGACAGGACTATAAAGATACCAGGCGTTTCCCCCTGGAAGCTCCCTCGTGCG
CTCTCCTGTTCCGACCCTGCCGCTTACCGGATACCTGTCCGCCTTTCTCCCTTCGGGAAGCGTGGCGCTT
TCTCAATGCTCACGCTGTAGGTATCTCAGTTCGGTGTAGGTCGTTCGCTCCAAGCTGGGCTGTGTGCACG
AACCCCCCGTTCAGCCCGACCGCTGCGCCTTATCCGGTAACTATCGTCTTGAGTCCAACCCGGTAAGACA
CGACTTATCGCCACTGGCAGCAGCCACTGGTAACAGGATTAGCAGAGCGAGGTATGTAGGCGGTGCTACA
GAGTTCTTGAAGTGGTGGCCTAACTACGGCTACACTAGAAGGACAGTATTTGGTATCTGCGCTCTGCTGA
AGCCAGTTACCTTCGGAAAAAGAGTTGGTAGCTCTTGATCCGGCAAACAAACCACCGCTGGTAGCGGTGG
TTTTTTTGTTTGCAAGCAGCAGATTACGCGCAGAAAAAAAGGATCTCAAGAAGATCCTTTGATCTTTTCT
ACGGGGTCTGACGCTCAGTGGAACGAAAACTCACGTTAAGGGATTTTGGTCATGAGATTATCAAAAAGGA
TCTTCACCTAGATCCTTTTAAATTAAAAATGAAGTTTTAAATCAATCTAAAGTATATATGAGTAAACTTG
GTCTGACAGTTACCAATGCTTAATCAGTGAGGCACCTATCTCAGCGATCTGTCTATTTCGTTCATCCATA
GTTGCCTGACTCCCCGTCGTGTAGATAACTACGATACGGGAGGGCTTACCATCTGGCCCCAGTGCTGCAA
TGATACCGCGAGACCCACGCTCACCGGCTCCAGATTTATCAGCAATAAACCAGCCAGCCGGAAGGGCCGA
GCGCAGAAGTGGTCCTGCAACTTTATCCGCCTCCATCCAGTCTATTAATTGTTGCCGGGAAGCTAGAGTA
AGTAGTTCGCCAGTTAATAGTTTGCGCAACGTTGTTGCCATTGCTACAGGCATCGTGGTGTCACGCTCGT
CGTTTGGTATGGCTTCATTCAGCTCCGGTTCCCAACGATCAAGGCGAGTTACATGATCCCCCATGTTGTG
CAAAAAAGCGGTTAGCTCCTTCGGTCCTCCGATCGTTGTCAGAAGTAAGTTGGCCGCAGTGTTATCACTC
ATGGTTATGGCAGCACTGCATAATTCTCTTACTGTCATGCCATCCGTAAGATGCTTTTCTGTGACTGGTG
AGTACTCAACCAAGTCATTCTGAGAATAGTGTATGCGGCGACCGAGTTGCTCTTGCCCGGCGTCAATACG
GGATAATACCGCGCCACATAGCAGAACTTTAAAAGTGCTCATCATTGGAAAACGTTCTTCGGGGCGAAAA
CTCTCAAGGATCTTACCGCTGTTGAGATCCAGTTCGATGTAACCCACTCGTGCACCCAACTGATCTTCAG
CATCTTTTACTTTCACCAGCGTTTCTGGGTGAGCAAAAACAGGAAGGCAAAATGCCGCAAAAAAGGGAAT
AAGGGCGACACGGAAATGTTGAATACTCATACTCTTCCTTTTTCAATATTATTGAAGCATTTATCAGGGT
TATTGTCTCATGAGCGGATACATATTTGAATGTATTTAGAAAAATAAACAAATAGGGGTTCCGCGCACAT
TTCCCCGAAAAGTGCCACCTGACGTC
