>Addgene plasmid #35928 | pcDNA-Wnt3-V5 | addgene partial sequence | sequence record 53719 | TK-pA-R 5'-ttgtctccttccgtgtttca-3'
GGTACGCGTAGAATCGAGACCGAGGAGAGGGTTAGGGATAGGCTTACCTTCGAACCGCGGGCCCTCTAGA
TCAACCACTTTGTACAAGAAAGCTGGGTCGGCGCGCCCACCCTTCAGAATGCACTTGCAGGTGTGCACGT
CGTAGATGCGAATACACTCCTGGCAGCTGACGTAGCAGCACCAGTGGAAGATGCAGTGGCATTTTTCCTT
CCGCTTCTCCGTCCTCGTGTTGTGGCCCCGGCCACAGCAGAGCAGATCGCAGCCATCGATGCCGTGGGAG
GTGACATTGCAAGTCCGGTCCCTTGTGCCAAAGGAACCCGTCTCTGGGTTGGGCTCACAAAAGTTGGGGG
AGTTCTCGTAGTAGACCAGGTCCCTCTCCGTGGGTGGCTTGAAGAGCGAGTACTTGGCCCGGAGGGTCTC
CACCCAGCCTCGGGACTCACGGTGCTTCTCTACTACCATCTCCGAGGCGCTGTCATACTTGTCCTTGAGG
AAGTCACCGATGGCACGGAAGTCAGGCTGCGCCCACCAGCAGGTCTTCACCTCACAGCTGCCCGACAGCC
CGTGGCACTTGCATTTGAGGTGCATGTGGTCCAGGATAGTCGTGCGGCCCGCCTCGTTGTTGTGCTTGTT
CATGGCCGAGCGCGCGTCCGGCCTGTTCTCGCGCGCATCCGCGAACTCCCTGGACACTAACACGCCGAAG
TCAGCGTCCTCGCTGCAGCCGCCCCACTTCCAGCCTTCGCCAGGCGGCCCCTTATGATGCGAG
