>Addgene plasmid #35928 | pcDNA-Wnt3-V5 | addgene partial sequence | sequence record 138464 | CMV-F 5'-CGCAAATGGGCGGTAGGCGTG-3'
CTCTCTGGCTAACTAGAGAACCCACTGCTTACTGGCTTATCGAAATTAATACGACTCACTATAGGGAGAC
CCAAGCTGGCTAGTTAAGCTATCAACAAGTTTGTACAAAAAAGCAGGCTCCGCGGCCGCCCCCTTCACCA
TGGAGCCCCACCTGCTCGGGCTGCTCCTCGGCCTCCTGCTCGGTGGCACCAGGGTCCTCGCTGGCTACCC
AATTTGGTGGTCCCTGGCCCTGGGCCAGCAGTACACATCTCTGGGCTCACAGCCCCTGCTCTGCGGCTCC
ATCCCAGGCCTGGTCCCCAAGCAACTGCGCTTCTGCCGCAATTACATCGAGATCATGCCCAGCGTGGCCG
AGGGCGTGAAGCTGGGCATCCAGGAGTGCCAGCACCAGTTCCGGGGCCGCCGCTGGAACTGCACCACCAT
AGATGACAGCCTGGCCATCTTTGGGCCCGTCCTCGACAAAGCCACCCGCGAGTCGGCCTTCGTTCACGCC
ATCGCCTCGGCCGGCGTGGCCTTCGCCGTCACCCGCTCCTGC
